Addgene plasmid #164910: MSCVpic2neo-hTERT-FF2
Purpose: Expresses hTERT cDNA and FF2 shRNA in mammalian cells
Depositing lab: Ji Luo. Depositing organization: National Cancer Institute (NCI). Publication: One-step immortalization of primary human airway epithelial cells capable of oncogenic transformation. Smith JL, Lee LC, Read A, Li Q, Yu B, Lee CS, Luo J. Cell Biosci. 2016 Nov 11;6:57. doi: 10.1186/s13578-016-0122-6. eCollection 2016. PubMed 27891214.
Backbone
  Vector backbone: MSCVpic2
  Backbone size w/o insert (bp): 7166
  Total vector size (bp): 10358
  Vector type: Retroviral
  Selectable markers: Neomycin (select with G418)
Growth in bacteria
  Bacterial resistance: Ampicillin, 100 μg/mL
  Growth temperature: 37°C
  Growth strain: NEB Stable
  Copy number: High Copy
Gene/Insert 1
  Gene/Insert name: human telomerase reverse transcriptase (alt name: hTERT)
  Species: H. sapiens (human)
  Insert size (bp): 3170
  GenBank ID: NM_198253.3
  Entrez Gene: TERT (a.k.a. CMM9, DKCA2, DKCB4, EST2, PFBMFT1, TCS1, TP2, TRT, hEST2, hTRT)
  Tag / fusion protein: HA tag (N terminal on backbone)
  Cloning method: Restriction Enzyme; 5′ cloning site FseI (unknown if destroyed); 3′ cloning site NotI (unknown if destroyed)
  Sequencing primers: 5′ atgccgcgcgctccccgctg
Gene/Insert 2
  Gene/Insert name: Neuropeptide FF receptor 2 (alt name: FF2)
  Species: H. sapiens (human)
  Insert size (bp): 22
  Entrez Gene: NPFFR2 (a.k.a. GPR74, HLWAR77, NPFF2, NPGPR)
  Cloning method: Restriction Enzyme; 5′ cloning site Xho 1 (unknown if destroyed); 3′ cloning site Eco R1 (unknown if destroyed)
  Sequencing primers: 5′ cgactagggataacagggtaattg
Terms and licenses: Academic/Nonprofit Terms; Industry Terms: Not Available to Industry
How to cite: MSCVpic2neo-hTERT-FF2 was a gift from Ji Luo (Addgene plasmid # 164910 ; http://n2t.net/addgene:164910 ; RRID:Addgene_164910)
