[The description below was written by a language model from this plasmid's Addgene catalogue record and pLannotate feature annotations shown in this document.]
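Description:
MSCVpic2neo-hTERT-FF2 is a murine stem cell virus (MSCV)-type retroviral vector built on the MSCVpic2 backbone to deliver a human telomerase cDNA and a microRNA-embedded shRNA from a single provirus. It is propagated in E. coli through a high-copy ColE1/pUC-type origin with ampicillin resistance (AmpR). The bacterial portion also carries fragments of lac, rop, bom, tetracycline-resistance and env sequences, which appear to be non-functional backbone remnants. The catalogue lists a total size of 10,358 bp, whereas the sequenced record that was annotated is 10,556 nt, a small discrepancy the record does not explain.

The viral portion lies between the 5′ and 3′ MESV LTRs and begins with the Ψ packaging signal and a truncated gag region, which allow the genomic RNA to be packaged when viral proteins are supplied in trans. Next come 5′ and 3′ miR-30a flanking sequences that bracket the cloned 22-nt FF2 shRNA. This places the hairpin in a miR-30 context for processing by the cellular microRNA pathway, presumably from the LTR-driven transcript because no separate promoter is annotated upstream of it. The catalogue links FF2 to the human NPFFR2 gene, but the record gives no further detail on its target or role.

An internal EF-1α core promoter then drives N-terminally HA-tagged hTERT, the catalytic subunit of telomerase. It is followed by an EMCV IRES and NeoR, so one bicistronic transcript provides both telomerase and G418 resistance for selecting transduced cells. The stated purpose is co-expression of hTERT and the FF2 shRNA in mammalian cells. The associated work concerns one-step immortalization of primary human airway epithelial cells.
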