Features (pLannotate 1.2.2; 23 found; start..end, strand, type, name):
    579..920     +  misc_feature   MESV Ψ: packaging signal of murine embryonic stem cell virus
    987..1403    +  CDS            gag (truncated): truncated Moloney murine leukemia virus (MMLV) gag gene lacking the start codon
   1443..1536    +  ncRNA          5' miR-30a: sequence upstream of the 71-nt precursor of the human miR-30a microRNA (Zeng et al., 2002) miRNA
   1648..1760    +  ncRNA          3' miR-30a: sequence downstream of the 71-nt precursor of the human miR-30a microRNA (Zeng et al., 2002) miRNA
   1827..2038    +  promoter       EF-1α core promoter: core promoter for human elongation factor EF-1α
   2063..2089    +  CDS            3xHA (fragment): three tandem HA epitope tags
   2093..5491    +  CDS            hTERT (sequence partly withheld): human telomerase reverse transcriptase, the catalytic subunit of telomerase; TERT; prevents telomere shortening and allows postsenescent cells to proliferate beyond crisis (Counter et al., 1998); also known as EST2
   5508..6091    +  misc_feature   IRES2: internal ribosome entry site (IRES) of the encephalomyocarditis virus (EMCV)
   6099..6902    +  CDS            NeoR/KanR: aminoglycoside phosphotransferase from Tn5; aph(3')-II (or nptII); confers resistance to neomycin, kanamycin, and G418 (Geneticin®)
   6949..7463    +  LTR            3' LTR: 3' long terminal repeat from murine embryonic stem cell virus
   7625..7641    -  protein_bind   lac operator: The lac repressor binds to the lac operator to inhibit transcription in E. coli. This inhibition can be relieved by adding lactose or isopropyl-β-D-thiogalactopyranoside (IPTG). lac repressor encoded by lacI
   7649..7679    -  promoter       lac promoter: promoter for the E. coli lac operon
   7694..7715    -  protein_bind   CAP binding site: CAP binding activates transcription in the presence of cAMP. E. coli catabolite activator protein
   7728..7820    -  CDS            lacI (fragment): lac repressor; lacI; The lac repressor binds to the lac operator to inhibit transcription in E. coli. This inhibition can be relieved by adding lactose or isopropyl-β-D-thiogalactopyranoside (IPTG).
   8003..8591    -  rep_origin     ori: high-copy-number ColE1/pMB1/pBR322/pUC origin of replication
   8762..9622    -  CDS            AmpR: β-lactamase; bla; confers resistance to ampicillin, carbenicillin, and related antibiotics
   9623..9727    -  promoter       AmpR promoter: bla
   9822..9857    +  CDS            rop (fragment): Rop protein, which maintains plasmids at low copy number; rop
   9959..10058   +  misc_feature   bom (fragment): basis of mobility region from pBR322
  10064..10213   -  CDS            lacZα (fragment): LacZα fragment of β-galactosidase; lacZ fragment
  10213..10414   -  CDS            TcR (fragment): tetracycline efflux protein; tet; confers resistance to tetracycline
  10415..10513   +  CDS            env (fragment): murine leukemia virus gPr80 envelope polyprotein precursor; env; proteolytically cleaved into gp70SU and p15TM subunits
  10555..515     +  LTR            5' LTR (across the origin): 5' long terminal repeat from murine embryonic stem cell virus
>Addgene plasmid #164910 | MSCVpic2neo-hTERT-FF2 | addgene full sequence | sequence record 333630 | Addgene NGS Result
TGAAAGACCCCACCTGTAGGTTTGGCAAGCTAGCTTAAGTAACGCCATTTTGCAAGGCATGGAAAATACA
TAACTGAGAATAGAGAAGTTCAGATCAAGGTTAGGAACAGAGAGACAGCAGAATATGGGCCAAACAGGAT
ATCTGTGGTAAGCAGTTCCTGCCCCGGCTCAGGGCCAAGAACAGATGGTCCCCAGATGCGGTCCCGCCCT
CAGCAGTTTCTAGAGAACCATCAGATGTTTCCAGGGTGCCCCAAGGACCTGAAATGACCCTGTGCCTTAT
TTGAACTAACCAATCAGTTCGCTTCTCGCTTCTGTTCGCGCGCTTCTGCTCCCCGAGCTCAATAAAAGAG
CCCACAACCCCTCACTCGGCGCGCCAGTCCTCCGATAGACTGCGTCGCCCGGGTACCCGTATTCCCAATA
AAGCCTCTTGCTGTTTGCATCCGAATCGTGGACTCGCTGATCCTTGGGAGGGTCTCCTCAGATTGATTGA
CTGCCCACCTCGGGGGTCTTTCATTTGGAGGTTCCACCGAGATTTGGAGACCCCTGCCCAGGGACCACCG
ACCCCCCCGCCGGGAGGTAAGCTGGCCAGCGGTCGTTTCGTGTCTGTCTCTGTCTTTGTGCGTGTTTGTG
CCGGCATCTAATGTTTGCGCCTGCGTCTGTACTAGTTAGCTAACTAGCTCTGTATCTGGCGGACCCGTGG
TGGAACTGACGAGTTCTGAACACCCGGCCGCAACCCTGGGAGACGTCCCAGGGACTTTGGGGGCCGTTTT
TGTGGCCCGACCTGAGGAAGGGAGTCGATGTGGAATCCGACCCCGTCAGGATATGTGGTTCTGGTAGGAG
ACGAGAACCTAAAACAGTTCCCGCCTCCGTCTGAATTTTTGCTTTCGGTTTGGAACCGAAGCCGCGCGTC
TTGTCTGCTGCAGCGCTGCAGCATCGTTCTGTGTTGTCTCTGTCTGACTGTGTTTCTGTATTTGTCTGAA
AATTAGGGCCAGACTGTTACCACTCCCTTAAGTTTGACCTTAGGTCACTGGAAAGATGTCGAGCGGATCG
CTCACAACCAGTCGGTAGATGTCAAGAAGAGACGTTGGGTTACCTTCTGCTCTGCAGAATGGCCAACCTT
TAACGTCGGATGGCCGCGAGACGGCACCTTTAACCGAGACCTCATCACCCAGGTTAAGATCAAGGTCTTT
TCACCTGGCCCGCATGGACACCCAGACCAGGTCCCCTACATCGTGACCTGGGAAGCCTTGGCTTTTGACC
CCCCTCCCTGGGTCAAGCCCTTTGTACACCCTAAGCCTCCGCCTCCTCTTCCTCCATCCGCCCCGTCTCT
CCCCCTTGAACCTCCTCGTTCGACCCCGCCTCGATCCTCCCTTTATCCAGCCCTCACTCCTTCTCTAGGC
GCCGGAATTAGATCTCTCGACTAGGGATAACAGGGTAATTGTTTGAATGAGGCTTCAGTACTTTACAGAA
TCGTTGCCTGCACATCTTGGAAACACTTGCTGGGATTACTTCTTCAGGTTAACCCAACAGAAGGCTCGAG
AAGGTATATTGCTGTTGACAGTGAGCGCCCGCCTGAAGTCTCTGATTAATAGTGAAGCCACAGATGTATT
AATCAGAGACTTCAGGCGGTTGCCTACTGCCTCGGAATTCAAGGGGCTACTTTAGGAGCAATTATCTTGT
TTACTAAAACTGAATACCTTGCTATCTCTTTGATACATTTTTACAAAGCTGAATTAAAATGGTATAAATT
AAATCACTTTTTTCAATTGGAAGACTAATGCGTTTAAACACGCGGCGACGCGTCGATGGCTCCGGTGCCC
GTCAGTGGGCAGAGCGCACATCGCCCACAGTCCCCGAGAAGTTGGGGGGAGGGGTCGGCAATTGAACCGG
TGCCTAGAGAAGGTGGCGCGGGGTAAACTGGGAAAGTGATGTCGTGTACTGGCTCCGCCTTTTTCCCGAG
GGTGGGGGAGAACCGTATATAAGTGCAGTAGTCGCCGTGAACGTTCTTTTTCGCAACGGGTTTGCCGCCA
GAACACAGGTGTCGTGACGCGGGCCGGCCATGTACCCATACGATGTTCCAGATTACGCTGGT
[3396 nt withheld, positions 2093-5488]
TGAGCGGCCGCCCTGCAGGCCCCTCTCCCTCCCCCCCCCCTAACGTTACTGGCCGAAGCCGCTTGGAATA
AGGCCGGTGTGCGTTTGTCTATATGTTATTTTCCACCATATTGCCGTCTTTTGGCAATGTGAGGGCCCGG
AAACCTGGCCCTGTCTTCTTGACGAGCATTCCTAGGGGTCTTTCCCCTCTCGCCAAAGGAATGCAAGGTC
TGTTGAATGTCGTGAAGGAAGCAGTTCCTCTGGAAGCTTCTTGAAGACAAACAACGTCTGTAGCGACCCT
TTGCAGGCAGCGGAACCCCCCACCTGGCGACAGGTGCCTCTGCGGCCAAAAGCCACGTGTATAAGATACA
CCTGCAAAGGCGGCACAACCCCAGTGCCACGTTGTGAGTTGGATAGTTGTGGAAAGAGTCAAATGGCTCT
CCTCAAGCGTATTCAACAAGGGGCTGAAGGATGCCCAGAAGGTACCCCATTGTATGGGATCTGATCTGGG
GCCTCGGTACACATGCTTTACATGTGTTTAGTCGAGGTTAAAAAAACGTCTAGGCCCCCCGAACCACGGG
GACGTGGTTTTCCTTTGAAAAACACGATGATAATATGGCCACATTAATTAATGGGATCGGCCATTGAACA
AGATGGATTGCACGCAGGTTCTCCGGCCGCTTGGGTGGAGAGGCTATTCGGCTATGACTGGGCACAACAG
ACAATCGGCTGCTCTGATGCCGCCGTGTTCCGGCTGTCAGCGCAGGGGCGCCCGGTTCTTTTTGTCAAGA
CCGACCTGTCCGGTGCCCTGAATGAACTGCAAGACGAGGCAGCGCGGCTATCGTGGCTGGCCACGACGGG
CGTTCCTTGCGCAGCTGTGCTCGACGTTGTCACTGAAGCGGGAAGGGACTGGCTGCTATTGGGCGAAGTG
CCGGGGCAGGATCTCCTGTCATCTCACCTTGCTCCTGCCGAGAAAGTATCCATCATGGCTGATGCAATGC
GGCGGCTGCATACGCTTGATCCGGCTACCTGCCCATTCGACCACCAAGCGAAACATCGCATCGAGCGAGC
ACGTACTCGGATGGAAGCCGGTCTTGTCGATCAGGATGATCTGGACGAAGAGCATCAGGGGCTCGCGCCA
GCCGAACTGTTCGCCAGGCTCAAGGCGAGCATGCCCGACGGCGAGGATCTCGTCGTGACCCATGGCGATG
CCTGCTTGCCGAATATCATGGTGGAAAATGGCCGCTTTTCTGGATTCATCGACTGTGGCCGGCTGGGTGT
GGCGGACCGCTATCAGGACATAGCGTTGGCTACCCGTGATATTGCTGAAGAGCTTGGCGGCGAATGGGCT
GACCGCTTCCTCGTGCTTTACGGTATCGCCGCTCCCGATTCGCAGCGCATCGCCTTCTATCGCCTTCTTG
ACGAGTTCTTCTGAATCGATAAAATAAAAGATTTTATTTAGTCTCCAGAAAAAGGGGGGAATGAAAGACC
CCACCTGTAGGTTTGGCAAGCTAGCTTAAGTAACGCCATTTTGCAAGGCATGGAAAATACATAACTGAGA
ATAGAGAAGTTCAGATCAAGGTTAGGAACAGAGAGACAGCAGAATATGGGCCAAACAGGATATCTGTGGT
AAGCAGTTCCTGCCCCGGCTCAGGGCCAAGAACAGATGGTCCCCAGATGCGGTCCCGCCCTCAGCAGTTT
CTAGAGAACCATCAGATGTTTCCAGGGTGCCCCAAGGACCTGAAATGACCCTGTGCCTTATTTGAACTAA
CCAATCAGTTCGCTTCTCGCTTCTGTTCGCGCGCTTCTGCTCCCCGAGCTCAATAAAAGAGCCCACAACC
CCTCACTCGGCGCGCCAGTCCTCCGATAGACTGCGTCGCCCGGGTACCCGTGTATCCAATAAACCCTCTT
GCAGTTGCATCCGACTTGTGGTCTCGCTGTTCCTTGGGAGGGTCTCCTCTGAGTGATTGACTACCCGTCA
GCGGGGGTCTTTCATGGGTAACAGTTTCTTGAAGTTGGAGAACAACATTCTGAGGGTAGGAGTCGAATAT
TAAGTAATCCTGACTCAATTAGCCACTGTTTTGAATCCACATACTCCAATACTCCTGAAATAGTTCATTA
TGGACAGCGCAGAAAGAGCTGGGGAGAATTGTGAAATTGTTATCCGCTCACAATTCCACACAACATACGA
GCCGGAAGCATAAAGTGTAAAGCCTGGGGTGCCTAATGAGTGAGCTAACTCACATTAATTGCGTTGCGCT
CACTGCCCGCTTTCCAGTCGGGAAACCTGTCGTGCCAGCTGCATTAATGAATCGGCCAACGCGCGGGGAG
AGGCGGTTTGCGTATTGGGCGCTCTTCCGCTTCCTCGCTCACTGACTCGCTGCGCTCGGTCGTTCGGCTG
CGGCGAGCGGTATCAGCTCACTCAAAGGCGGTAATACGGTTATCCACAGAATCAGGGGATAACGCAGGAA
AGAACATGTGAGCAAAAGGCCAGCAAAAGGCCAGGAACCGTAAAAAGGCCGCGTTGCTGGCGTTTTTCCA
TAGGCTCCGCCCCCCTGACGAGCATCACAAAAATCGACGCTCAAGTCAGAGGTGGCGAAACCCGACAGGA
CTATAAAGATACCAGGCGTTTCCCCCTGGAAGCTCCCTCGTGCGCTCTCCTGTTCCGACCCTGCCGCTTA
CCGGATACCTGTCCGCCTTTCTCCCTTCGGGAAGCGTGGCGCTTTCTCATAGCTCACGCTGTAGGTATCT
CAGTTCGGTGTAGGTCGTTCGCTCCAAGCTGGGCTGTGTGCACGAACCCCCCGTTCAGCCCGACCGCTGC
GCCTTATCCGGTAACTATCGTCTTGAGTCCAACCCGGTAAGACACGACTTATCGCCACTGGCAGCAGCCA
CTGGTAACAGGATTAGCAGAGCGAGGTATGTAGGCGGTGCTACAGAGTTCTTGAAGTGGTGGCCTAACTA
CGGCTACACTAGAAGAACAGTATTTGGTATCTGCGCTCTGCTGAAGCCAGTTACCTTCGGAAAAAGAGTT
GGTAGCTCTTGATCCGGCAAACAAACCACCGCTGGTAGCGGTGGTTTTTTTGTTTGCAAGCAGCAGATTA
CGCGCAGAAAAAAAGGATCTCAAGAAGATCCTTTGATCTTTTCTACGGGGTCTGACGCTCAGTGGAACGA
AAACTCACGTTAAGGGATTTTGGTCATGAGATTATCAAAAAGGATCTTCACCTAGATCCTTTTAAATTAA
AAATGAAGTTTTAAATCAATCTAAAGTATATATGAGTAAACTTGGTCTGACAGTTACCAATGCTTAATCA
GTGAGGCACCTATCTCAGCGATCTGTCTATTTCGTTCATCCATAGTTGCCTGACTCCCCGTCGTGTAGAT
AACTACGATACGGGAGGGCTTACCATCTGGCCCCAGTGCTGCAATGATACCGCGAGACCCACGCTCACCG
GCTCCAGATTTATCAGCAATAAACCAGCCAGCCGGAAGGGCCGAGCGCAGAAGTGGTCCTGCAACTTTAT
CCGCCTCCATCCAGTCTATTAATTGTTGCCGGGAAGCTAGAGTAAGTAGTTCGCCAGTTAATAGTTTGCG
CAACGTTGTTGCCATTGCTACAGGCATCGTGGTGTCACGCTCGTCGTTTGGTATGGCTTCATTCAGCTCC
GGTTCCCAACGATCAAGGCGAGTTACATGATCCCCCATGTTGTGCAAAAAAGCGGTTAGCTCCTTCGGTC
CTCCGATCGTTGTCAGAAGTAAGTTGGCCGCAGTGTTATCACTCATGGTTATGGCAGCACTGCATAATTC
TCTTACTGTCATGCCATCCGTAAGATGCTTTTCTGTGACTGGTGAGTACTCAACCAAGTCATTCTGAGAA
TAGTGTATGCGGCGACCGAGTTGCTCTTGCCCGGCGTCAATACGGGATAATACCGCGCCACATAGCAGAA
CTTTAAAAGTGCTCATCATTGGAAAACGTTCTTCGGGGCGAAAACTCTCAAGGATCTTACCGCTGTTGAG
ATCCAGTTCGATGTAACCCACTCGTGCACCCAACTGATCTTCAGCATCTTTTACTTTCACCAGCGTTTCT
GGGTGAGCAAAAACAGGAAGGCAAAATGCCGCAAAAAAGGGAATAAGGGCGACACGGAAATGTTGAATAC
TCATACTCTTCCTTTTTCAATATTATTGAAGCATTTATCAGGGTTATTGTCTCATGAGCGGATACATATT
TGAATGTATTTAGAAAAATAAACAAATAGGGGTTCCGCGCACATTTCCCCGAAAAGTGCCACCTGACGTC
TAAGAAACCATTATTATCATGACATTAACCTATAAAAATAGGCGTATCACGAGGCCCTTTCGTCTCGCGC
GTTTCGGTGATGACGGTGAAAACCTCTGACACATGCAGCTCCCGGAGACGGTCACAGCTTGTCTGTAAGC
GGATGCCGGGAGCAGACAAGCCCGTCAGGGCGCGTCAGCGGGTGTTGGCGGGTGTCGGGGCTGGCTTAAC
TATGCGGCATCAGAGCAGATTGTACTGAGAGTGCACCATATGCGGTGTGAAATACCGCACAGATGCGTAA
GGAGAAAATACCGCATCAGGCGCCATTCGCCATTCAGGCTGCGCAACTGTTGGGAAGGGCGATCGGTGCG
GGCCTCTTCGCTATTACGCCAGCTGGCGAAAGGGGGATGTGCTGCAAGGCGATTAAGTTGGGTAACGCCA
GGGTTTTCCCAGTCACGACGTTGTAAAACGACGGCGCAAGGAATGGTGCATGCAAGGAGATGGCGCCCAA
CAGTCCCCCGGCCACGGGGCCTGCCACCATACCCACGCCGAAACAAGCGCTCATGAGCCCGAAGTGGCGA
GCCCGATCTTCCCCATCGGTGATGTCGGCGATATAGGCGCCAGCAACCGCACCTGTGGCGCCGGTGATGC
CGGCCACGATGCGTCCGGCGTAGAGGCGATTAGTCCAATTTGTTAAAGACAGGATATCAGTGGTCCAGGC
TCTAGTTTTGACTCAACAATATCACCAGCTGAAGCCTATAGAGTACGAGCCATAGATAAAATAAAAGATT
TTATTTAGTCTCCAGAAAAAGGGGGGAA
