>Addgene plasmid #164910 | MSCVpic2neo-hTERT-FF2 | depositor partial sequence | sequence record 320456 | FF2 shRNA
CCCGCCTGAAGTCTCTGATTAA
